Addgene plasmid #231487: pLANT-2b
Purpose: Expresses His6-SUMO^NIT-FraB where "NIT" stands for "no internal translation", reflecting the mutation of the two Shine-Dalgarno-like sequences within the SUMO tag.
Depositing lab: Venkat Gopalan. Depositing organization: Ohio State University.
Backbone
  Vector backbone: pLANT-2b
  Backbone size w/o insert (bp): 4665
  Total vector size (bp): 5937
  Vector type: Bacterial Expression
Growth in bacteria
  Bacterial resistance: Kanamycin, 50 μg/mL
  Growth temperature: 37°C
  Growth strain: DH5alpha
  Copy number: High Copy
Gene/Insert 1
  Gene/Insert name: SUMO^NIT (alt names: Small ubiquitin-like modifier; Smt3)
  Species: S. cerevisiae (budding yeast)
  Insert size (bp): 294
  Mutation: M83L, E84Q, D85N, G97A, G98G (synonymous mutation)
  Entrez Gene: SMT3 (a.k.a. YDR510W)
  Promoter: T7 promoter
  Tag / fusion protein: His6 tag (N terminal on backbone)
  Cloning method: Ligation Independent Cloning
  Sequencing primers: 5′ taatacgactcactataggggaattgtg; 3′ gctagttattgctcagcgg
Gene/Insert 2
  Gene/Insert name: FraB (alt name: 6-phosphofructose aspartate deglycase)
  Species: Salmonella enterica subsp. enterica serovar Typhimurium
  Insert size (bp): 978
  Mutation: Deleted amino acids 1-6 (MEPEES).
  GenBank ID: CP026700.1
  Promoter: T7 promoter
  Tag / fusion protein: His6-SUMO^NIT
  Cloning method: Other
  Sequencing primers: 5′ taatacgactcactataggggaattgtg; 3′ gctagttattgctcagcgg
Terms and licenses: Academic/Nonprofit Terms; Industry Terms: Not Available to Industry
How to cite: pLANT-2b was a gift from Venkat Gopalan (Addgene plasmid # 231487 ; http://n2t.net/addgene:231487 ; RRID:Addgene_231487)
