[The description below was written by a language model from this plasmid's Addgene catalogue record and pLannotate feature annotations shown in this document.]
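Description:
pLANT-2b, as deposited here, is a 5.9 kb bacterial expression plasmid that produces Salmonella enterica serovar Typhimurium FraB (6-phosphofructose aspartate deglycase) as a His6-SUMO^NIT fusion in E. coli. Selection is by kanamycin, through an aph(3')-Ia KanR gene. The annotation identifies a complete p15A origin alongside only fragments of RSF, ColE1-type ori, rop and tetracycline-resistance sequences, which look like remnants of the backbone's construction. The catalogue lists the plasmid as high copy, whereas p15A is generally regarded as a medium-copy origin compatible with ColE1 plasmids, so the two sources differ on this point. The backbone also carries the argU and ileX tRNA genes plus a third, unnamed tRNA, which supply rare-codon tRNAs (AGA/AGG arginine, AUA isoleucine) to aid translation of heterologous genes.

The expression cassette consists of a T7 promoter followed by a lac operator, the phage T7 gene 10 ribosome binding site, an N-terminal His6 tag, yeast SMT3 (SUMO) and then FraB, ending at a T7 terminator. FraB itself is not annotated in the feature table, but it fits the unannotated interval between SUMO and the terminator. Transcription therefore requires a host supplying T7 RNA polymerase and is inducible with IPTG. "NIT" stands for "no internal translation": two Shine-Dalgarno-like sequences within the SUMO coding region were mutated (M83L, E84Q, D85N, G97A and a synonymous change at G98), which, as the name implies, is meant to prevent translation starting inside the tag. The FraB insert lacks its first six residues. The construct is suited to recombinant production and His-tag affinity purification of FraB. SUMO is normally a cleavable tag, but the record does not say whether the G97A change in its C-terminal Gly-Gly motif affects tag removal.
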