Features (pLannotate 1.2.2; 18 found; start..end, strand, type, name):
    191..207     -  promoter       tet promoter (fragment): E. coli promoter for tetracycline efflux protein gene
    319..864     +  rep_origin     p15A ori: Plasmids containing the medium-copy-number p15A origin of replication can be propagated in E. coli cells that contain a second plasmid with the ColE1 origin.
    952..1007    +  rep_origin     RSF ori (fragment): Plasmids containing the RSF 1030 origin of replication can be propagated in E. coli cells that contain additional plasmids with compatible origins.
   1067..1191    -  CDS            rop (fragment): Rop protein, which maintains plasmids at low copy number; rop
   1208..1588    +  CDS            YPB1_ECOLX: Protein predicted: Swiss-Prot protein existence level 4. From Escherichia coli.
   1830..2730    -  CDS            TcR (fragment): tetracycline efflux protein; tet; confers resistance to tetracycline
   2752..2770    +  promoter       T7 promoter: promoter for bacteriophage T7 RNA polymerase
   2771..2795    +  protein_bind   lac operator: The lac repressor binds to the lac operator to inhibit transcription in E. coli. This inhibition can be relieved by adding lactose or isopropyl-β-D-thiogalactopyranoside (IPTG). lac repressor encoded by lacI
   2810..2832    +  RBS            RBS: efficient ribosome binding site from bacteriophage T7 gene 10 (Olins and Rangwala, 1989)
   2841..2860    +  CDS            capTEV™ (fragment): composite tag for in vivo biotinylation, TEV protease cleavage, and 6xHis tagging
   2861..3149    +  CDS            SUMO (fragment): cleavable ubiquitin-like protein tag; S. cerevisiae SMT3 (truncated)
   4145..4192    +  terminator     T7 terminator: transcription terminator for bacteriophage T7 RNA polymerase
   4215..4285    -  CDS            TcR (fragment): tetracycline efflux protein; tet; confers resistance to tetracycline
   4429..4505    +  tRNA           argU: E. coli tRNA-Arg recognizing AGA and AGG; argU
   4637..4712    -  tRNA           ileX: E. coli tRNA-Ile recognizing AUA; ileX
   4795..4876    +  ncRNA          tRNA: Accession: RF00005 - tRNA
   4959..5774    -  CDS            KanR: aminoglycoside phosphotransferase; aph(3')-Ia; confers resistance to kanamycin in bacteria or G418 (Geneticin®) in eukaryotes
   5896..190     +  rep_origin     ori (fragment) (across the origin): high-copy-number ColE1/pMB1/pBR322/pUC origin of replication
>Addgene plasmid #231487 | pLANT-2b | addgene full sequence | sequence record 460673 | Addgene NGS Result
AAAAAAACCACCGCTACCAGCGGTGGTTTGTTTGCCGGATCAAGAGCTACCAACTCTTTTTCCGAAGGTA
ACTGGCTTCAGCAGAGCGCAGATACCAAATACTGTCCTTCTAGTGTAGCCGTAGTTAGGCCACCACTTCA
AGAACTCTGTAGCACCGCCTACATACCTCGCTCTGCTAATCCTGTTACCACGATGATAAGCTGTCAAACA
TGAGAATTACAACTTATATCGTATGGGGCTGACTTCAGGTGCTACATTTGAAGAGATAAATTGCACTGAA
ATCTAGAAATATTTTATCTGATTAATAAGATGATCTTCTTGAGATCGTTTTGGTCTGCGCGTAATCTCTT
GCTCTGAAAACGAAAAAACCGCCTTGCAGGGCGGTTTTTCGAAGGTTCTCTGAGCTACCAACTCTTTGAA
CCGAGGTAACTGGCTTGGAGGAGCGCAGTCACCAAAACTTGTCCTTTCAGTTTAGCCTTAACCGGCGCAT
GACTTCAAGACTAACTCCTCTAAATCAATTACCAGTGGCTGCTGCCAGTGGTGCTTTTGCATGTCTTTCC
GGGTTGGACTCAAGACGATAGTTACCGGATAAGGCGCAGCGGTCGGACTGAACGGGGGGTTCGTGCATAC
AGTCCAGCTTGGAGCGAACTGCCTACCCGGAACTGAGTGTCAGGCGTGGAATGAGACAAACGCGGCCATA
ACAGCGGAATGACACCGGTAAACCGAAAGGCAGGAACAGGAGAGCGCACGAGGGAGCCGCCAGGGGGAAA
CGCCTGGTATCTTTATAGTCCTGTCGGGTTTCGCCACCACTGATTTGAGCGTCAGATTTCGTGATGCTTG
TCAGGGGGGCGGAGCCTATGGAAAAACGGCTTTGCCGCGGCCCTCTCACTTCCCTGTTAAGTATCTTCCT
GGCATCTTCCAGGAAATCTCCGCCCCGTTCGTAAGCCATTTCCGCTCGCCGCAGTCGAACGACCGAGCGT
AGCGAGTCAGTGAGCGAGGAAGCGGAATATATCCTGTATCACATATTCTGCTGACGCACCGGTGCAGCCT
TTTTTCTCCTGCCACATGAAGCGATTCACAGATGTCTGCCTGTTCATCCGCGTCCAGCTCGTTGAGTTTC
TCCAGAAGCGTTAATGTCTGGCTTCTGATAAAGCGGGCCATGTTAAGGGCGGTTTTTTCCTGTTTGGTCA
CTGATGCCTCCGTGTAAGGGGGATTTCTGTTCATGGGGGTAATGATACCGATGAAACGAGAGAGGATGCT
CACGATACGGGTTACTGATGATGAACATGCCCGGTTACTGGAACGTTGTGAGGGTAAACAACTGGCGGTA
TGGATGCGGCGGGACCAGAGAAAAATCACTCAGGGTCAATGCCAGCGCTTCGTTAATACAGATGTAGGTG
TTCCACAGGGTAGCCAGCAGCATCCTGCGATGCAGATCCGGAACATAATGGTGCAGGGCGCTGACTTCCG
CGTTTCCAGACTTTACGAAACACGGAAACCGAAGACCATTCATGTTGTTGCTCAGGTCGCAGACGTTTTG
CAGCAGCAGTCGCTTCACGTTCGCTCGCGTATCGGTGATTCATTCTGCTAACCAGTAAGGCAACCCCGCC
AGCCTAGCCGGGTCCTCAACGACAGGAGCACGATCATGCGCACCCGTGGCCAGGACCCAACGCTGCCCGA
GATGCGCCGCGTGCGGCTGCTGGAGATGGCGGACGCGATGGATATGTTCTGCCAAGGGTTGGTTTGCGCA
TTCACAGTTCTCCGCAAGAATTGATTGGCTCCAATTCTTGGAGTGGTGAATCCGTTAGCGAGGTGCCGCC
GGCTTCCATTCAGGTCGAGGTGGCCCGGCTCCATGCACCGCGACGCAACGCGGGGAGGCAGACAAGGTAT
AGGGCGGCGCCTACAATCCATGCCAACCCGTTCCATGTGCTCGCCGAGGCGGCATAAATCGCCGTGACGA
TCAGCGGTCCAATGATCGAAGTTAGGCTGGTAAGAGCCGCGAGCGATCCTTGAAGCTGTCCCTGATGGTC
GTCATCTACCTGCCTGGACAGCATGGCCTGCAACGCGGGCATCCCGATGCCGCCGGAAGCGAGAAGAATC
ATAATGGGGAAGGCCATCCAGCCTCGCGTCGCGAACGCCAGCAAGACGTAGCCCAGCGCGTCGGCCGCCA
TGCCGGCGATAATGGCCTGCTTCTCGCCGAAACGTTTGGTGGCGGGACCAGTGACGAAGGCTTGAGCGAG
GGCGTGCAAGATTCCGAATACCACAAGCGACAGGCCGATCATCGTCGCGCTCCAGCGAAAGCGGTCCTCG
CCGAAAATGACCCAGAGCGCTGCCGGCACCTGTCCTACGAGTTGCATGATAAAGAAGACAGTCATAAGTG
CGGCGACGATAGTCATGCCCCGCGCCCACCGGAAGGAGCTGACTGGGTTGAAGGCTCTCAAGGGCATCGG
TCGACGCTCTCCCTTATGCGACTCCTGCATTAGGAAGCAGCCCAGTAGTAGGTTGAGGCCGTTGAGCACC
GCCGCCGCAAGGAATGGTGCATGCAAGGAGATGGCGCCCAACAGTCCCCCGGCCACGGGGCCTGCCACCA
TACCCACGCCGAAACAAGCGCTCATGAGCCCGAAGTGGCGAGCCCGATCTTCCCCATCGGTGATGTCGGC
GATATAGGCGCCAGCAACCGCACCTGTGGCGCCGGTGATGCCGGCCACGATGCGTCCGGCGTAGAGGATC
GAGATCTCGATCCCGCGAAATTAATACGACTCACTATAGGGGAATTGTGAGCGGATAACAATTCCCCTCT
AGAAATAATTTTGTTTAACTTTAAGAAGGAGATATACATATGCATCATCATCATCATCATATGTCGGACT
CAGAAGTCAATCAAGAAGCTAAGCCAGAGGTCAAGCCAGAAGTCAAGCCTGAGACTCACATCAATTTAAA
GGTGTCCGATGGATCTTCAGAGATCTTCTTCAAGATCAAAAAGACCACTCCTTTAAGAAGGCTGATGGAA
GCGTTCGCTAAAAGACAGGGTAAGGAAATGGACTCCTTAAGATTCTTGTACGACGGTATTAGAATCCAAG
CTGATCAGACCCCTGAAGATTTGGACCTCCAGAACAACGATATTATTGAGGCTCACAGAGAACAGATTGC
TGGCATGATGGGTATGAAAGAGACAGTTAGCAATATTGTGACCAGCCAGGCAGAGAAAGGAGGCGTTAAA
CACGTCTATTACGTGGCGTGCGGCGGTTCTTATGCGGCGTTCTATCCGGCGAAAGCATTTTTAGAAAAAG
AAGCGAAAGCGTTGACTGTCGGTCTGTATAACAGCGGAGAATTTATTAACAACCCGCCGGTAGCGCTGGG
AGAAAATGCCGTTGTGGTTGTCGCCTCCCACAAAGGTAATACGCCAGAGACAATTAAAGCGGCTGAAATC
GCCCGTCAGCACGGCGCGCCGGTCATTGGTTTAACCTGGATAATGGATTCACCGTTGGTGGCGCATTGCG
ACTATGTGGAAACGTACACGTTTGGCGACGGTAAAGATATTGCCGGAGAGAAAACGATGAAAGGCCTGCT
GAGTGCGGTCGAACTGCTCCAGCAGACGGAAGGGTATGCGCACTACGACGATTTTCAGGATGGCGTCAGC
AAAATCAACCGTATCGTCTGGCGCGCTTGCGAGCAGGTAGCGGAGCGTGCGCAGGCGTTCGCGCAGGAAT
ATAAAGACGATAAAGTCATTTATACCGTCGCCAGCGGCGCGGGCTATGGCGCAGCCTACCTACAGAGCAT
CTGCATCTTTATGGAAATGCAATGGATACATTCCGCCTGTATTCATAGCGGTGAGTTTTTCCACGGGCCG
TTTGAAATTACCGATGCGAATACGCCTTTCTTCTTCCAGTTTTCCGAGGGCAATACGCGGGCGGTGGATG
AACGCGCGTTAAACTTCCTGAAAAAATATGGCCGCCGGATTGAAGTTGTCGATGCGAAAGAACTGGGGCT
ATCGACCATTAAAACCACGGTTATTGATTACTTTAACCACTCTCTCTTTAATAACGTTTATCCCGTTTAC
AATCGGGCGTTAGCTGAGGCGCGTCAGCATCCGTTAACGACGCGCCGCTATATGTGGAAAGTGGAATATT
AAGCTGAGCAATAACTAGCATAACCCCTTGGGGCCTCTAAACGGGTCTTGAGGGGTTTTTTGCTGAAAGG
AGGAACTATATCCGGATATCCCGCAAGAGGCCCGGCAGTACCGGCATAACCAAGCCTATGCCTACAGCAT
CCAGGGTGACGGTGCTGTACAATTGACGACGACAAGGGCCCGGGCAAACTAGTAATCAGACGCGGTCGTT
CACTTGTTCAGCAACCAGATCAAAAGCCATTGACTCAGCAAGGGTTGACCGTATAATTCACGCGATTACA
CCGCATTGCGGTATCAACGCGCCCTTAGCTCAGTTGGATAGAGCAACGACCTTCTAAGTCGTGGGCCGCA
GGTTCGAATCCTGCAGGGCGCGCCATTACAATTCAATCAGTTACGCCTTCTTTATATCCTCCAGCCATGG
CCTTGAAATGGCGTTAGTCATGAAATATAGACCGCCATCGAGTACCCCTTGTACCCTTAACTCTTCCTGA
TACGTAAATAATGATTTGGTGGCCCTTGCTGGACTTGAACCAGCGACCAAGCGATTATGAGTCGCCTGCT
CTAACCACTGAGCTAAAGGGCCTTGAGTGTGCAATAACAATACTTATAAACCACGCAATAAACATGATGA
TCTAGAGAATCCCGTCGTAGCCACCATCTTTTTTTGCGGGAGTGGCGAAATTGGTAGACGCACCAGATTT
AGGTTCTGGCGCCGCTAGGTGTGCGAGTTCAAGTCTCGCCTCCCGCACCATTCACCAGAAAGCGTTGATC
GGATGCCCTCGAGTCGGGCAGCGTTGGGTCCTGGCCACGGGTGCGCATGATCGAATTCTTAGAAAAACTC
ATCGAGCATCAAATGAAACTGCAATTTATTCATATCAGGATTATCAATACCATATTTTTGAAAAAGCCGT
TTCTGTAATGAAGGAGAAAACTCACCGAGGCAGTTCCATAGGATGGCAAGATCCTGGTATCGGTCTGCGA
TTCCGACTCGTCCAACATCAATACAACCTATTAATTTCCCCTCGTCAAAAATAAGGTTATCAAGTGAGAA
ATCACCATGAGTGACGACTGAATCCGGTGAGAATGGCAAAAGCTTATGCATTTCTTTCCAGACTTGTTCA
ACAGGCCAGCCATTACGCTCGTCATCAAAATCACTCGCATCAACCAAACCGTTATTCATTCGTGATTGCG
CCTGAGCGAGACGAAATACGCGATCGCTGTTAAAAGGACAATTACAAACAGGAATCGAATGCAACCGGCG
CAGGAACACTGCCAGCGCATCAACAATATTTTCACCTGAATCAGGATATTCTTCTAATACCTGGAATGCT
GTTTTCCCGGGGATCGCAGTGGTGAGTAACCATGCATCATCAGGAGTACGGATAAAATGCTTGATGGTCG
GAAGAGGCATAAATTCCGTCAGCCAGTTTAGTCTGACCATCTCATCTGTAACATCATTGGCAACGCTACC
TTTGCCATGTTTCAGAAACAACTCTGGCGCATCGGGCTTCCCATACAATCGATAGATTGTCGCACCTGAT
TGCCCGACATTATCGCGAGCCCATTTATACCCATATAAATCAGCATCCATGTTGGAATTTAATCGCGGCC
TCGAGCAAGACGTTTCCCGTTGAATATGGCTCATAACACCCCTTGTATTACTGTTTATGTAAGCAGACAG
TTTTATTGTTCATGACCAAAATCCCTTAACGTGAGTTTTCGTTCCACTGAGCGTCAGACCCCGTAGAAAA
GATCAAAGGATCTTCTTGAGATCCTTTTTTTCTGCGCGTAATCTGCTGCTTGCAAAC
